>Addgene plasmid #64370 | Cofilin1_pLVX-EF1-Cry2-mCherry | addgene partial sequence | sequence record 110751 | pLenti-F 5'-TTTTGAGTTTGGATCTTGGT-3'
AAGTTTTTTTCTTCCATTTCAGGTGGTCGTGAGGGATCGCTAGCGCTACCGGACTCAGATCTCGAGCTCA
AGCTTCGAATTCATGCAGTCGACGGTACCGCGGGCCCGGGAGGCCACCATGAAGATGGACAAAAAGACTA
TAGTTTGGTTTAGAAGAGACCTAAGGATTGAGGATAATCCTGCATTAGCAGCAGCTGCTCACGAAGGATC
TGTTTTTCCTGTCTTCATTTGGTGTCCTGAAGAAGAAGGACAGTTTTATCCTGGAAGAGCTTCAAGATGG
TGGATGAAACAATCACTTGCTCACTTATCTCAATCCTTGAAGGCTCTTGGATCTGACCTCACTTTAATCA
AAACCCACAACACGATTTCAGCGATCTTGGATTGTATCCGCGTTACCGGTGCTACAAAAGTCGTCTTTAA
CCACCTCTATGATCCTGTTTCGTTAGTTCGGGACCATACCGTAAAGGAGAAGCTGGTGGAACGTGGGATC
TCTGTGCAAAGCTACAATGGAGATCTATTGTATGAACCGTGGGAGATATACTGCGAAAAGGGCAAACCTT
TTACGAGTTTCAATTCTTACTGGAAGAAATGCTTANATATGTCGATTGAATCCGTTATGCTTCCTCCTCC
TTGGCGGTTGATGCCNAATAACTGCAGCGGCTGAAGCGATTTGGGCGTGTTCGATTGA
