>Addgene plasmid #64370 | Cofilin1_pLVX-EF1-Cry2-mCherry | addgene partial sequence | sequence record 110752 | pPHAGE-3 5'-GCT CCA GAC TGC CTT GGG AAA AGC-3'
TCTAGAGTCGCGGCCGCTCACAAAGGCTTGCCCTCCAGGGAGATGACGGCACATGCCCCCCAGCTTCTCT
GCCAGGGTGCAGCGGTCCTTGACCTCCTCGTAGCAGTTTGCTTGCAATTCATGCTTGATCCCTGTCAGCT
TCTTCTTGATGGCGTCCTTGGAGCTGGCATAAATCATTTTGCTCTTAAGGGGCGCAGACTCGGGGGCCCA
GAAGATAAACACCAGATCCTCCTTCTTGCTCTCCTTGGTCTCATAGGTTGCATCATAGAGGGCATAGCGG
CAGTCCTTATCTGGCAGCATCTTGACAAAGGTGGCGTAGGGGTCGTCGACAGTCTGGCCCACATCGCCCA
CCAGGATCTCCTTGCCCTCCTCCAGGATGATGTTCTTCTTGTCCTCACTCAGGCAGAAGAGCACCGCCTT
CTTGCGCTTCTTCACCTCCTCTGGCGTTGAAGACTTACGCACCTTCATGTCGTTGAACACCTTGATGACA
CCATCAGAGACAGCCACACCGGAGGCCATCCTAGGCTTGTACAGCTCGTCCATGCCGCCGGTGGAGTGGC
GGCCCTCGGCGCGTTCGTACTGTTCCACGATGGTGTAGTCCTCGTTGTGGGAGGTGATGTCCAACTTGAT
GTTGACGTTGTAGGCGCCGGGCAGCTGCAC
