[The description below was written by a language model from this plasmid's Addgene catalogue record.]
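Description:
Cofilin1_pLVX-EF1-Cry2-mCherry is a lentiviral transfer plasmid for mammalian expression, built on the pLVX-EF1-Cry2-mCherry backbone. It is propagated in bacteria under ampicillin selection. The record lists a recombination-deficient strain as the host, the usual choice for lentiviral plasmids because their repeated long terminal repeat sequences are prone to rearrangement. Copy number is recorded as unknown. No feature table is provided, so the record does not confirm the origin of replication, the specific lentiviral elements, or whether a mammalian selection marker is present.

The insert is human Cofilin1 (CFL1), an actin-binding protein that severs and depolymerises actin filaments. It is expressed from the EF1a promoter, a strong constitutive promoter that works in a wide range of mammalian cell types and tends to remain active after lentiviral integration. The backbone supplies a C-terminal Cry2-mCherry tag, so the expected product is a Cofilin1-Cry2-mCherry fusion. Cry2 is a plant cryptochrome photoreceptor module widely used in optogenetics: under blue light it binds its partner CIB1 and can also oligomerise, allowing light-controlled recruitment or clustering of the fused protein. The mCherry portion is a red fluorescent reporter for following expression and localisation.

The stated purpose is simply lentiviral expression of Cofilin1 and Cry2-mCherry. The design suggests light-controlled manipulation of cofilin localisation or activity in live-cell studies of actin dynamics, but the record does not describe a specific application, a partner construct, or the cloning method.
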