Addgene plasmid #64370: Cofilin1_pLVX-EF1-Cry2-mCherry
Purpose: lentiviral expression of Cofilin1 and Cry2-mCherry
Depositing lab: Matthieu Piel. Depositing organization: Institut Curie.
Backbone
  Vector backbone: pLVX-EF1-Cry2-mCherry
  Vector type: Mammalian Expression, Lentiviral
Growth in bacteria
  Bacterial resistance: Ampicillin, 100 μg/mL
  Growth temperature: 37°C
  Growth strain: Stbl3
  Copy number: Unknown
Gene/Insert
  Gene/Insert name: Cofilin1
  Species: H. sapiens (human)
  Entrez Gene: CFL1 (a.k.a. CFL, HEL-S-15, cofilin)
  Promoter: EF1a
  Tag / fusion protein: Cry2-mCherry (C terminal on backbone)
  Cloning method: Unknown
  Sequencing primers: 5′ EF-1a-F
Terms and licenses: Academic/Nonprofit Terms; Industry Terms: Not Available to Industry
How to cite: Cofilin1_pLVX-EF1-Cry2-mCherry was a gift from Matthieu Piel (Addgene plasmid # 64370 ; http://n2t.net/addgene:64370 ; RRID:Addgene_64370)
